>Addgene plasmid #10962 | pCruzHA SIRT1 | addgene full sequence | sequence record 154364 | Addgene NGS results
CTTCCGCTTCCTCGCTCACTGACTCGCTGCGCTCGGTCGTTCGGCTGCGGCGAGCGGTATCAGCTCACTC
AAAGGCGGTAATACGGTTATCCACAGAATCAGGGGATAACGCAGGAAAGAACATGTGAGCAAAAGGCCAG
CAAAAGGCCAGGAACCGTAAAAAGGCCGCGTTGCTGGCGTTTTTCCATAGGCTCCGCCCCCCTGACGAGC
ATCACAAAAATCGACGCTCAAGTCAGAGGTGGCGAAACCCGACAGGACTATAAAGATACCAGGCGTTTCC
CCCTGGAAGCTCCCTCGTGCGCTCTCCTGTTCCGACCCTGCCGCTTACCGGATACCTGTCCGCCTTTCTC
CCTTCGGGAAGCGTGGCGCTTTCTCATAGCTCACGCTGTAGGTATCTCAGTTCGGTGTAGGTCGTTCGCT
CCAAGCTGGGCTGTGTGCACGAACCCCCCGTTCAGCCCGACCGCTGCGCCTTATCCGGTAACTATCGTCT
TGAGTCCAACCCGGTAAGACACGACTTATCGCCACTGGCAGCAGCCACTGGTAACAGGATTAGCAGAGCG
AGGTATGTAGGCGGTGCTACAGAGTTCTTGAAGTGGTGGCCTAACTACGGCTACACTAGAAGGACAGTAT
TTGGTATCTGCGCTCTGCTGAAGCCAGTTACCTTCGGAAAAAGAGTTGGTAGCTCTTGATCCGGCAAACA
AACCACCGCTGGTAGCGGTGGTTTTTTTGTTTGCAAGCAGCAGATTACGCGCAGAAAAAAAGGATCTCAA
GAAGATCCTTTGATCTTTTCTACGGGGTCTGACGCTCAGTGGAACGAAAACTCACGTTAAGGGATTTTGG
TCATGAACAATAAAACTGTCTGCTTACATAAACAGTAATACAAGGGGTGTTATGAGCCATATTCAACGGG
AAACGTCTTGCTCTAGGCCGCGATTAAATTCCAACATGGATGCTGATTTATATGGGTATAAATGGGCTCG
CGATAATGTCGGGCAATCAGGTGCGACAATCTATCGATTGTATGGGAAGCCCGATGCGCCAGAGTTGTTT
CTGAAACATGGCAAAGGTAGCGTTGCCAATGATGTTACAGATGAGATGGTCAGACTAAACTGGCTGACGG
AATTTATGCCTCTTCCGACCATCAAGCATTTTATCCGTACTCCTGATGATGCATGGTTACTCACCACTGC
GATCCCCGGGAAAACAGCATTCCAGGTATTAGAAGAATATCCTGATTCAGGTGAAAATATTGTTGATGCG
CTGGCAGTGTTCCTGCGCCGGTTGCATTCGATTCCTGTTTGTAATTGTCCTTTTAACAGCGATCGCGTAT
TTCGTCTCGCTCAGGCGCAATCACGAATGAATAACGGTTTGGTTGATGCGAGTGATTTTGATGACGAGCG
TAATGGCTGGCCTGTTGAACAAGTCTGGAAAGAAATGCATAAACTTTTGCCATTCTCACCGGATTCAGTC
GTCACTCATGGTGATTTCTCACTTGATAACCTTATTTTTGACGAGGGGAAATTAGTAGGTTGTATTGATG
TTGGACGAGTCGGAATCGCAGACCGATACCAGGATCTTGCCATCCTATGGAACTGCCTCGGTGAGTTTTC
TCCTTCATTACAGAAACGGCTTTTTCAAAAATATGGTATTGATAATCCTGATATGAATAAATTGCAGTTT
CATTTGATGCTCGATGAGTTTTTCTAAGAATTAATTCATGAGCGGATACATATTTGAATGTATTTAGAAA
AATAAACAAATAGGGGTTCCGCGCACATTTCCCCGAAAACGGCCGCTCTCCCGATCCCCTATGGTGCACT
CTCAGTACAATCTGCTCTGATGCCGCATAGTTAAGCCAGTATCTGCTCCCTGCTTGTGTGTTGGAGGTCG
CTGAGTAGTGCGCGAGCAAAATTTAAGCTACAACAAGGCAAGGCTTGACCGACAATTGCATGAAGAATCT
GCTTAGGGTTAGGCGTTTTGCGCTGCTTCGCGATGTACGGGCCAGATATACGCGTTGACATTGATTATTG
ACTAGTTATTAATAGTAATCAATTACGGGGTCATTAGTTCATAGCCCATATATGGAGTTCCGCGTTACAT
AACTTACGGTAAATGGCCCGCCTGGCTGACCGCCCAACGACCCCCGCCCATTGACGTCAATAATGACGTA
TGTTCCCATAGTAACGCCAATAGGGACTTTCCATTGACGTCAATGGGTGGAGTATTTACGGTAAACTGCC
CACTTGGCAGTACATCAAGTGTATCATATGCCAAGTACGCCCCCTATTGACGTCAATGACGGTAAATGGC
CCGCCTGGCATTATGCCCAGTACATGACCTTATGGGACTTTCCTACTTGGCAGTACATCTACGTATTAGT
CATCGCTATTACCATGGTGATGCGGTTTTGGCAGTACATCAATGGGCGTGGATAGCGGTTTGACTCGCGG
GGATTTCCAAGTCTCCACCCCATTGACGTCAATGGGAGTTTGTTTTGGCACCAAAATCAACGGGACTTTC
CAAAATGTCGTAACAACTCCGCCCCATTGACGCAAATGGGCGGTAGGCGTGTACGGTGGGAGGTCTATAT
AAGCAGAGCTCTCTGGCTAACTAGAGAACCCACTGCTTACTGGCTTATCGAAATTAATACGACTCACTAT
AGGGAGACCCAAGCTTCTCGAGGCCGCCACCATGGGATCCTACCCTTACGACGTTCCTGATTACGCTAGC
CTCGAATTCAGTACTGCGGCCGCGGTACCGAGCTCGGATCCACTAGTCCAGTGTGGTGGAATTCTGCGGA
TTCGACAGAGAGGCAGTTGGAAGATGGCGGACGAGGTGGCGCTCGCCCTTCAGGCCGCCGGCTCCCCTTC
CGCGGCGGCCGCCATGGAGGCCGCGTCGCAGCCGGCGGACGAGCCGCTCCGCAAGAGGCCCCGCCGAGAC
GGGCCTGGCCTCGGGCGCAGCCCGGGCGAGCCGAGCGCAGCAGTGGCGCCGGCGGCCGCGGGGTGTGAGG
CGGCGAGCGCCGCGGCCCCGGCGGCGCTGTGGCGGGAGGCGGCAGGGGCGGCGGCGAGCGCGGAGCGGGA
GGCCCCGGCGACGGCCGTGGCCGGGGACGGAGACAATGGGTCCGGCCTGCGGCGGGAGCCGAGGGCGGCC
GACGACTTCGACGACGACGAGGGCGAGGAGGAGGACGAGGCGGCGGCGGCAGCGGCGGCGGCAGCGATCG
GCTACCGAGACAACCTCCTGTTGACCGATGGACTCCTCACTAATGGCTTTCATTCCTGTGAAAGTGATGA
CGATGACAGAACGTCACACGCCAGCTCTAGTGACTGGACTCCGCGGCCGCGGATAGGTCCATATACTTTT
GTTCAGCAACATCTCATGATTGGCACCGATCCTCGAACAATTCTTAAAGATTTATTACCAGAAACAATTC
CTCCACCTGAGCTGGATGATATGACGCTGTGGCAGATTGTTATTAATATCCTTTCAGAACCACCAAAGCG
GAAAAAAAGAAAAGATATCAATACAATTGAAGATGCTGTGAAGTTACTGCAGGAGTGTAAAAAGATAATA
GTTCTGACTGGAGCTGGGGTTTCTGTCTCCTGTGCGATTCCTGACTTCAGATCAAGAGACGGTATCTATG
CTCGCCTTGCGGTGGACTTCCCAGACCTCCCAGACCCTCAAGCCATGTTTGATATTGAGTATTTTAGAAA
AGACCCAAGACCATTCTTCAAGTTTGCAAAGGAAATATATCCCGGACAGTTCCAGCCGTCTCTGTGTCAC
AAATTCATAGCTTTGTCAGATAAGGAAGGAAAACTACTTCGAAATTATACTCAAAATATAGATACCTTGG
AGCAGGTTGCAGGAATCCAAAGGATCCTTCAGTGTCATGGTTCCTTTGCAACAGCATCTTGCCTGATTTG
TAAGTACAAAGTTGATTGTGAAGCTGTTCGTGGAGACATTTTTAATCAGGTAGTTCCTCGGTGCCCTAGG
TGCCCAGCTGATGAGCCACTTGCCATCATGAAGCCAGAGATTGTCTTCTTTGGTGAAAACTTACCAGAAC
AGTTTCATAGAGCCATGAAGTATGACAAAGATGAAGTTGACCTCCTCATTGTTATTGGATCTTCTCTGAA
AGTGAGACCAGTAGCACTAATTCCAAGTTCTATACCCCATGAAGTGCCTCAAATATTAATAAATAGGGAA
CCTTTGCCTCATCTACATTTTGATGTAGAGCTCCTTGGAGACTGCGATGTTATAATTAATGAGTTGTGTC
ATAGGCTAGGTGGTGAATATGCCAAACTTTGTTGTAACCCTGTAAAGCTTTCAGAAATTACTGAAAAACC
TCCACGCCCACAAAAGGAATTGGTTCATTTATCAGAGTTGCCACCAACACCTCTTCATATTTCGGAAGAC
TCAAGTTCACCTGAAAGAACTGTACCACAAGACTCTTCTGTGATTGCTACACTTGTAGACCAAGCAACAA
ACAACAATGTTAATGATTTAGAAGTATCTGAATCAAGTTGTGTGGAAGAAAAACCACAAGAAGTACAGAC
TGGTAGGAATGTTGAGAACATTAATGTGGAAAATCCAGATTTTAAGGCTGTTGGTTCCAGTACTGCAGAC
AAAAATGAAAGAACTTCAGTTGCAGAAACAGTGAGAAAATGCTGGCCTAATAGACTTGCAAAGGAGCAGA
TTAGTAAGCGGCTTGAGGGTAATCAATACCTGTTTGTACCACCAAATCGCTACATATTCCACGGTGCTGA
GGTATACTCAGACTCTGAAGATGACGTCTTGTCCTCTAGTTCCTGTGGCAGTAACAGTGACAGTGGCACA
TGCCAGAGTCCAAGTTTAGAAGAACCCTTGGAAGATGAAAGTGAAATTGAAGAATTCTACAATGGCTTGG
AAGATGATACGGAGAGGCCCGAATGTGCTGGAGGATCTGGATTTGGAGCTGATGGAGGGGATCAAGAGGT
TGTTAATGAAGCTATAGCTACAAGACAGGAATTGACAGATGTAAACTATCCATCAGACAAATCATAACAC
TATTGAAGCTGTCCGGATTCAGGAATTGGTCGAATCCAGCACAGTGGCGGCCGCTCGAGTCTAGAGGGCC
CTATTCTATAGTGTCACCTAAATGCTAGAGCTCGCTGATCAGCCTCGACTGTGCCTTCTAGTTGCCAGCC
ATCTGTTGTTTGCCCCTCCCCCGTGCCTTCCTTGACCCTGGAAGGTGCCACTCCCACTGTCCTTTCCTAA
TAAAATGAGGAAATTGCATCGCATTGTCTGAGTAGGTGTCATTCTATTCTGGGGGGTGGGGTGGGGCAGG
ACAGCAAGGGGGAGGATTGGGAAGACAATAGCAGGCATGCTGGGGATGCGGTGGGCTCTATGGCTTCTGA
GGCGGAAAGAACCAGCTGGGGCTCTAGGGGGTATCCCC
[124 nt withheld, positions 5429-5552]
C
[91 nt withheld, positions 5554-5644]
A
[49 nt withheld, positions 5646-5694]
CCTTTGACGTTGGAGTCCACGTTCTTT
[37 nt withheld, positions 5722-5758]
ACCCTATCTCGGTCTATTCTTTTGATTTATAAGGGATTTTGCCGATTTCGGCCTATTGGTTAAAAAATGA
GCTGATTTAACAAAAATTTAACGCGAATTAATTCTGTGGAATGTGTGTCAGTTAGGGTGTGGAAAGTCCC
CAGGCTCCCCAGCAGGCAGAAGTATGCAAAGCATGCATCTCAATTAGTCAGCAACCAGGTGTGGAAAGTC
CCCAGGCTCCCCAGCAGGCAGAAGTATGCAAAGCATGCATCTCAATTAGTCAGCAACCATAGTCCCGCCC
CTAACTCCGCCCATCCCGCCCCTAACTCCGCCCAGTTCCGCCCATTCTCCGCCCCATGGCTGACTAATTT
TTTTTATTTATGCAGAGGCCGAGGCCGCCTCTGCCTCTGAGCTATTCCAGAAGTAGTGAGGAGGCTTTTT
TGGAGGCCTAGGCTTTTGCAAAAAGCTCCCGGGAGCTTGTATATCCATTTTCGGATCTGATCAAGAGACA
GGATGAGGATCGTTTCGCATGATTGAACAAGATGGATTGCACGCAGGTTCTCCGGCCGCTTGGGTGGAGA
GGCTATTCGGCTATGACTGGGCACAACAGACAATCGGCTGCTCTGATGCCGCCGTGTTCCGGCTGTCAGC
GCAGGGGCGCCCGGTTCTTTTTGTCAAGACCGACCTGTCCGGTGCCCTGAATGAACTGCAGGACGAGGCA
GCGCGGCTATCGTGGCTGGCCACGACGGGCGTTCCTTGCGCAGCTGTGCTCGACGTTGTCACTGAAGCGG
GAAGGGACTGGCTGCTATTGGGCGAAGTGCCGGGGCAGGATCTCCTGTCATCTCACCTTGCTCCTGCCGA
GAAAGTATCCATCATGGCTGATGCAATGCGGCGGCTGCATACGCTTGATCTGGCTACCTGCCCATTCGAC
CACCAAGCGAAACATCGCATCGAGCGAGCACGTACTCGGATGGAAGCCGGTCTTGTCGATCAGGATGATC
TGGACGAAGAGCATCAGGGGCTCGCGCCAGCCGAACTGTTCGCCAGGCTCAAGGCGCGCATGCCCGACGG
CGAGGATCTCGTCGTGACCCATGGCGATGCCTGCTTGCCGAATATCATGGTGGAAAATGGCCGCTTTTCT
GGATTCATCGACTGTGGCCGGCTGGGTGTGGCGGACCGCTATCAGGACATAGCGTTGGCTACCCGTGATA
TTGCTGAAGAGCTTGGCGGCGAATGGGCTGACCGCTTCCTCGTGCTTTACGGTATCGCCGCTCCCGATTC
GCAGCGCATCGCCTTCTATCGCCTTCTTGACGAGTTCTTCTGAGCGGGACTCTGGGGTTCGAAATGACCG
ACCAAGCGACGCCCAACCTGCCATCACGAGATTTCGATTCCACCGCCGCCTTCTATGAAAGGTTGGGCTT
CGGAATCGTTTTCCGGGACGCCGGCTGGATGATCCTCCAGCGCGGGGATCTCATGCTGGAGTTCTTCGCC
CACCCCAACTTGTTTATTGCAGCTTATAATGGTTACAAATAAAGCAATAGCATCACAAATTTCACAAATA
AAGCATTTTTTTCACTGCATTCTAGTTGTGGTTTGTCCAAACTCATCAATGTATCTTATCATGTCTGTAT
ACCGTCGACCTCTAGCTAGAGCTTGGCGTAATCATGGTCATAGCTGTTTCCTGTGTGAAATTGTTATCCG
CTCACAATTCCACACAACATACGAGCCGGAAGCATAAAGTGTAAAGCCTGGGGTGCCTAATGAGTGAGCT
AACTCACATTAATTGCGTTGCGCTCACTGCCCGCTTTCCAGTCGGGAAACCTGTCGTGCCAGCTGCATTA
ATGAATCGACCAACGCGCGGGGAGAGGCGGTTTGCGTATTGGGCGCTCTTCCGCTTCCTCGCTCACTGAC
TCGCTGCGCTCGGTCGTTCGGCTGCGGCGAGCGGTATCAGCTCACTCAAAGGCGGTAATACGGTTATCCA
CAGAATCAGGGGATACCTCAGGCAATTAATGTAAGTTAGCTCACTCATTAGGCACCGGGATCTCGACCGA
TGCCCTTGAGAGCCTTCAACCCAGTCAGCTCCTTCCGGTGGGCGCGGGGCATGACTATCGTCGCCGCACT
TATGACTGTCTTCTTTATCATGCAACTCGTAGGACAGGTGCCGGCAGCGCTCTGGGTCATTTTCGGCGAG
GACCGCTTTCGCTGGAGCGCGACGATGATCGGCCTGTCGCTTGCGGTATTCGGAATCTTGCACGCCCTCG
CTCAAGCCTTCGTCACTGGTCCCGCCACCAAACGTTTCGGCGAGAAGCAGGCCATTATCGCCGGCATGGC
GGCCCCACGGGTGCGCATGATCGTGCTCCTGTCGTTGAGGACCCGGCTAGGCTGGCGGGGTTGCCTTACT
GGTTAGCAGAATGAATCACCGATACGCGAGCGAACGTGAAGCGACTGCTGCTGCAAAACGTCTGCGACCT
GAGCAACAACATGAATGGTCTTCGGTTTCCGTGTTTCGTAAAGTCTGGAAACGCGGAAGTCAGCGCCCTG
CACCATTATGTTCCGGATCTGCATCGCAGGATGCTGCTGGCTACCCTGTGGAACACCTACATCTGTATTA
ACGAAGCGCTGGCATTGACCCTGAGTGATTTTTCTCTGGTCCCGCCGCATCCATACCGCCAGTTGTTTAC
CCTCACAACGTTCCAGTAACCGGGCATGTTCATCATCAGTAACCCGTATCGTGAGCATCCTCTCTCGTTT
CATCGGTATCATTACCCCCATGAACAGAAATCCCCCTTACACGGAGGCATCAGTGACCAAACAGGAAAAA
ACCGCCCTTAACATGGCCCGCTTTATCAGAAGCCAGACATTAACGCTTCTGGAGAAACTCAACGAGCTGG
ACGCGGATGAACAGGCAGACATCTGTGAATCGCTTCACGACCACGCTGATGAGCTTTACCGCAGCTGCCT
CGCGCGTTTCGGTGATGACGGTGAAAACCTCTGACACATGCAGCTCCCGGAGACGGTCACAGCTTGTCTG
TAAGCGGATGCCGGGAGCAGACAAGCCCGTCAGGGCGCGTCAGCGGGTGTTGGCGGGTGTCGGGGCGCAG
CCATGACCCAGTCACGTAGCGATAGCGGAGTGTATACTGGCTTAACTATGCGGCATCAGAGCAGATTGTA
CTGAGAGTGCACCATTGCGGTGTGAAATACCGCACAGATGCGTAAGGAGAAAATACCGCATCAGGCGCT
Features (pLannotate 1.2.2; 28 found; start..end, strand, type, name):
    182..770     -  rep_origin     ori: high-copy-number ColE1/pMB1/pBR322/pUC origin of replication
    892..1707    +  CDS            KanR: aminoglycoside phosphotransferase; aph(3')-Ia; confers resistance to kanamycin in bacteria or G418 (Geneticin®) in eukaryotes
   1716..1773    -  promoter       AmpR promoter (fragment): bla
   1810..1862    -  misc_feature   bom (fragment): basis of mobility region from pBR322
   2017..2396    +  enhancer       CMV enhancer: human cytomegalovirus immediate early enhancer
   2469..2486    -  promoter       CMV promoter (fragment): human cytomegalovirus (CMV) immediate early promoter
   2549..2600    +  promoter       CMVd2 promoter: truncated human cytomegalovirus (CMV) immediate early promoter that yields moderately reduced expression relative to the full-length promoter
   2596..2629    +  LTR            5' LTR (truncated) (fragment): truncated 5' long terminal repeat (LTR) from HIV-1
   2645..2663    +  promoter       T7 promoter: promoter for bacteriophage T7 RNA polymerase
   2824..5037    +  CDS            SIRT1: mouse NAD+-dependent protein deacetylase sirtuin-1 homolog of budding yeast Sir2
   5115..5133    -  promoter       SP6 promoter: promoter for bacteriophage SP6 RNA polymerase
   5159..5383    +  polyA_signal   bGH poly(A) signal: bovine growth hormone polyadenylation signal
   5387..5408    +  promoter       SV40 promoter (fragment): SV40 enhancer and early promoter
   5429..5857    +  rep_origin     f1 ori (sequence partly withheld): f1 bacteriophage origin of replication; arrow indicates direction of (+) strand synthesis
   5871..6200    +  promoter       SV40 promoter: SV40 enhancer and early promoter
   6267..7061    +  CDS            NeoR/KanR: aminoglycoside phosphotransferase from Tn5; aph(3')-II (or nptII); confers resistance to neomycin, kanamycin, and G418 (Geneticin®)
   7082..7240    +  CDS            ble (fragment): BLE_KLEPN - Experimental evidence at protein level: Swiss-Prot protein existence level 1. Binding protein with a strong affinity to the bleomycin family of antibiotics. Binds to CL990; an antimitotic-antibiotic compound. From Klebsiella pneumoniae.
   7235..7356    +  polyA_signal   SV40 poly(A) signal: SV40 polyadenylation signal
   7429..7445    -  protein_bind   lac operator: The lac repressor binds to the lac operator to inhibit transcription in E. coli. This inhibition can be relieved by adding lactose or isopropyl-β-D-thiogalactopyranoside (IPTG). lac repressor encoded by lacI
   7453..7483    -  promoter       lac promoter: promoter for the E. coli lac operon
   7498..7519    -  protein_bind   CAP binding site: CAP binding activates transcription in the presence of cAMP. E. coli catabolite activator protein
   7532..7624    -  CDS            lacI (fragment): lac repressor; lacI; The lac repressor binds to the lac operator to inhibit transcription in E. coli. This inhibition can be relieved by adding lactose or isopropyl-β-D-thiogalactopyranoside (IPTG).
   7626..7733    -  rep_origin     RSF ori (fragment): Plasmids containing the RSF 1030 origin of replication can be propagated in E. coli cells that contain additional plasmids with compatible origins.
   7745..7766    +  protein_bind   CAP binding site: CAP binding activates transcription in the presence of cAMP. E. coli catabolite activator protein
   7781..8072    +  CDS            TcR (fragment): tetracycline efflux protein; tet; confers resistance to tetracycline
   8144..8524    -  CDS            YPB1_ECOLX: Protein predicted: Swiss-Prot protein existence level 4. From Escherichia coli.
   8541..8732    +  CDS            rop: Rop protein, which maintains plasmids at low copy number; rop
   8834..8973    +  misc_feature   bom: basis of mobility region from pBR322
