[The description below was written by a language model from this plasmid's Addgene catalogue record and pLannotate feature annotations shown in this document.]
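Description:
pCruzHA SIRT1 is a mammalian expression plasmid built on the commercial pCruz HA backbone (about 6.6 kb without insert; the sequenced construct is 8,977 nt) that carries the mouse Sirt1 coding sequence, encoding the NAD+-dependent protein deacetylase homologous to yeast Sir2. The catalogue entry states that the backbone supplies an N-terminal HA epitope tag. This tag is not separately annotated in the feature table, although there is unannotated sequence between the T7 promoter and the start of the SIRT1 CDS where it would be expected to lie. Expression is driven by the human cytomegalovirus immediate early enhancer/promoter, annotated here as an enhancer plus promoter fragments, and terminated by the bovine growth hormone polyadenylation signal. T7 and SP6 phage promoters flank the insert.

The plasmid replicates in E. coli from a high-copy ColE1/pUC-type origin and is selected with kanamycin, conferred by an aph(3')-Ia gene. A separate SV40 early promoter–NeoR (Tn5 aph(3')-II)–SV40 poly(A) cassette allows G418 selection of stably transfected mammalian cells. An f1 origin is also present. The annotation additionally detects pBR322-derived remnants (rop, bom, a tetracycline resistance fragment, lac promoter/operator elements and others), which appear to be backbone carry-over rather than functional payload.

The construct provides HA-tagged SIRT1 for overexpression, detection and immunoprecipitation in mammalian cells, and it was used in a study of the functional interaction between SIRT1 and the transcriptional coactivator PGC-1α. Repository sequencing found two amino acid differences (a G-to-S and an A-to-G substitution) relative to the mouse SIRT1 reference isoforms. The deposited plasmid is the original sample used in that publication.
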