Addgene plasmid #10962: pCruzHA SIRT1
Depositing lab: Toren Finkel. Depositing organization: National Heart, Lung, and Blood Institute (NHLBI). Publication: SIRT1 functionally interacts with the metabolic regulator and transcriptional coactivator PGC-1{alpha}. Nemoto S, Fergusson MM, Finkel T. J Biol Chem. 2005 Apr 22. 280(16):16456-60. 10.1074/jbc.M501485200 PubMed 15716268.
Backbone
  Vector backbone: pCruz HA
  Backbone manufacturer: Santa Cruz Biotechnology
  Backbone size w/o insert (bp): 6600
  Vector type: Mammalian Expression
  Selectable markers: Neomycin (select with G418)
Growth in bacteria
  Bacterial resistance: Kanamycin, 50 μg/mL
  Growth temperature: 37°C
  Growth strain: DH5alpha
  Copy number: High Copy
Gene/Insert
  Gene/Insert name: SIRT1
  Species: M. musculus (mouse)
  Entrez Gene: Sirt1 (a.k.a. SIR2L1, Sir2, Sir2a, Sir2alpha)
  Tag / fusion protein: HA (N terminal on backbone)
  Cloning method: Restriction Enzyme
  Sequencing primers: 5′ CMV-F; 3′ BGH-rev
Terms and licenses: Academic/Nonprofit Terms; Industry Terms: Not Available to Industry
Depositor comments: Please note that Addgene's sequencing results identified a G->S and A->G mutations in the SIRT1 sequence when compared to GenBank entries NP_062786.1, NP_001153062.1 and NP_001153061.1 (which correspond to isoforms 1-3, respectively). This plasmid is the original sample that was used in the associated publication listed below.
How to cite: pCruzHA SIRT1 was a gift from Toren Finkel (Addgene plasmid # 10962 ; http://n2t.net/addgene:10962 ; RRID:Addgene_10962)
