>Addgene plasmid #10962 | pCruzHA SIRT1 | addgene partial sequence | sequence record 38809 | BGH-rev 5'-TAGAAGGCACAGTCGAGG-3'
TATAGAATAGGGCCCTCTAGACTCGAGCGGCCGCCACTGTGCTGGATTCGACCAATTCCTGAATCCGGAC
AGCTTCAATAGTGTTATGATTTGTCTGATGGATAGTTTACATCTGTCAATTCCTGTCTTGTAGCTATAGC
TTCATTAACAACCTCTTGATCCCCTCCATCAGCTCCAAATCCAGATCCTCCAGCACATTCGGGCCTCTCC
GTATCATCTTCCAAGCCATTGTAGAATTCTTCAATTTCACTTTCATCTTCCAAGGGTTCTTCTAAACTTG
GACTCTGGCATGTGCCACTGTCACTGTTACTGCCACAGGAACTAGAGGACAAGACGTCATCTTCAGAGTC
TGAGTATACCTCAGCACCGTGGAATATGTAGCGATTTGGTGGTACAAACAGGTATTGATTACCCTCAAGC
CGCTTACTAATCTGCTCCTTTGCAAGTCTATTAGGCCAGCATTTTCTCACTGTTTCTGCAACTGAAGTTC
TTTCATTTTTGTCTGCAGTACTGGAACCAACAGCCTTAAAATCTGGATTTTCCACATTAATGTTCTCAAC
ATTCCTACCAGTCTGTACTTCTTGTGGTTTTTCTTCCACACAACTTGATTCAGATACTTCTAAATCATTA
ACATTGTTGTTTGTTGCTTGGTCTACAAGTGTAGCAATCACAGAAGAGTCTTGTGGTACAGTTCTTTCAG
GTGAACTTGAGTCTTCCGAAATATGAAGAGGTGTTGGTGGCAACTCTGATAAATGAACCAATTCCTTTTG
TGGGCGTGGAGGTTTTTCAGTAATTTCTGAAAGCTTTACAGGGTTACAACAAAGTTTGGCATATTCACCA
CCTAGCCTATGACACAACTCATTAATTATAACATCGCAGTCTCCAAGGAGCT
