>Addgene plasmid #10962 | pCruzHA SIRT1 | addgene partial sequence | sequence record 39385 | CMV-F 5'-CGCAAATGGGCGGTAGGCGTG-3'
TGGCTACTAGAGAACCCACTGCTTACTGGCTTATCGAAATTAATACGACTCACTATAGGGAGACCCAAGC
TTCTCGAGGCCGCCACCATGGGATCCTACCCTTACGACGTTCCTGATTACGCTAGCCTCGAATTCAGTAC
TGCGGCCGCGGTACCGAGCTCGGATCCACTAGTCCAGTGTGGTGGAATTCTGCGGATTCGACAGAGAGGC
AGTTGGAAGATGGCGGACGAGGTGGCGCTCGCCCTTCAGGCCGCCGGCTCCCCTTCCGCGGCGGCCGCCA
TGGAGGCCGCGTCGCAGCCGG
